>Addgene plasmid #15012 | pSP64TS human TGFbeta-IIR (DM#169) | addgene partial sequence | sequence record 21586 | SP6 5'-ATTTAGGTGACACTATAG-3'
AACGCTCAACTTTGGCAGATCCATGGGTCGGGGGCTGCTCAGGGGCCTGTGGCCGCTGCACATCGTCCTG
TGGACGCGTATCGCCAGCACGATCCCACCGCACGTTCAGAAGTCGGTTAATAACGACATGATAGTCACTG
ACAACAACGGTGCAGTCAAGTTTCCACAACTGTGTAAATTTTGTGATGTGAGATTTTCCACCTGTGACAA
CCAGAAATCCTGCATGAGCAACTGCAGCATCACCTCCATCTGTGAGAAGCCACAGGAAGTCTGTGTGGCT
GTATGGAGAAAGAATGACGAGAACATAACACTAGAGACAGTTTGCCATGACCCCAAGCTCCCCTACCATG
ACTTTATTCTGGAAGATGCTGCTTCTCCAAAGTGCATTATGAAGGAAAAAAAAAAGCCTGGTGAGACTTT
CTTCATGTGTTCCTGTAGCTCTGATGAGTGCAATGACAACATCATCTTCTCAGAAGAATATAACACCAGC
AATCCTGACTTGTTGCTAGTCATATTTCAAGTGACAGGCATCAGCCTCCTGCCACCACTGGGAGTTGCCA
TATCTGTCATCATCATCTTCTACTGCTACCGCGTTAACCGGCAGCAGAAGCTGAGTTCAACCTGGGAAAC
CGGCAAGACGCGGAAGCTCATGGAGTTCAGCGAGCACTGTGCCATCATCCTGGAAGATGACCGCTCTGAC
ATCAGCTCCACGTGTGCCAACAACATCAACCACAACACAGAGCTGCTGCCCATTGAGCTGGACACCCTGG
TGGGGAAAGGTCGC
