[The description below was written by a language model from this plasmid's Addgene catalogue record.]
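Description:
pSP64TS human TGFbeta-IIR is an in vitro transcription plasmid built on the pSP64TS backbone (about 3 kb), a vector type recorded as SP6 expression for use in Xenopus. It is maintained in E. coli under ampicillin selection; the copy number is listed as unknown, and the record does not name the origin of replication. No feature table is provided, so the exact layout of the backbone elements, including any untranslated regions or polyadenylation tract flanking the cloning site, cannot be confirmed from the available information.

The insert is the human TGF-beta type II receptor (TGFBR2), roughly 1.8 kb, introduced by restriction enzyme cloning. TGFBR2 encodes the transmembrane serine/threonine kinase that binds TGF-beta ligand and recruits and phosphorylates the type I receptor to start downstream signalling. The SP6 sequencing primer reads into the 5′ end of the insert, consistent with the coding sequence lying downstream of a bacteriophage SP6 promoter. In vectors of this kind, SP6 RNA polymerase is used to synthesise mRNA in vitro from the template, and that mRNA is then delivered to Xenopus oocytes or embryos, typically by microinjection, to express the protein. No tags, fusions or mutations are recorded.

The associated publication concerns short-range signalling by candidate TGF-beta family morphogens and a relay mechanism of induction. This suggests that the construct served to supply the human receptor to Xenopus cells so that their response to TGF-beta could be studied, although the record does not state its specific experimental role.
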