Addgene plasmid #15012: pSP64TS human TGFbeta-IIR (DM#169)
Depositing lab: Douglas Melton. Depositing organization: Harvard University. Publication: Short-range signaling by candidate morphogens of the TGF beta family and evidence for a relay mechanism of induction. Reilly KM, Melton DA. Cell. 1996 Sep 6. 86(5):743-54. 10.1016/S0092-8674(00)80149-X PubMed 8797821.
Backbone
  Vector backbone: pSP64TS
  Backbone size w/o insert (bp): 3000
  Vector type: Sp6 expression for use in Xenopus
Growth in bacteria
  Bacterial resistance: Ampicillin, 100 μg/mL
  Growth temperature: 37°C
  Growth strain: DH5alpha
  Copy number: Unknown
Gene/Insert
  Gene/Insert name: TGF beta type II receptor (alt name: TGFb IIR)
  Species: H. sapiens (human)
  Insert size (bp): 1800
  Entrez Gene: TGFBR2 (a.k.a. AAT3, FAA3, LDS1B, LDS2, LDS2B, MFS2, RIIC, TAAD2, TBR-ii, TBRII, TGFR-2, TGFbeta-RII, tbetaR-II)
  Cloning method: Restriction Enzyme
  Sequencing primers: 5′ Sp6
Terms and licenses: Academic/Nonprofit Terms; Industry Terms: Not Available to Industry
Depositor comments: See Author's Map for more information.
How to cite: pSP64TS human TGFbeta-IIR (DM#169) was a gift from Douglas Melton (Addgene plasmid # 15012 ; http://n2t.net/addgene:15012 ; RRID:Addgene_15012)
